Addgene plasmid #20385: pNC825
Depositing lab: Beverly Errede. Depositing organization: University of North Carolina at Chapel Hill. Publication: A family of destabilized cyan fluorescent proteins as transcriptional reporters in S. cerevisiae. Hackett EA, Esch RK, Maleri S, Errede B. Yeast. 2006 Apr 15. 23(5):333-49. 10.1002/yea.1358 PubMed 16598699.
Backbone
  Vector backbone: pUC118
  Backbone size w/o insert (bp): 3162
  Vector type: Yeast Expression
Growth in bacteria
  Bacterial resistance: Ampicillin, 100 μg/mL
  Growth temperature: 37°C
  Growth strain: DH5alpha
  Copy number: High Copy
Gene/Insert
  Gene/Insert name: UAS cassette (GAL1,10)
  Insert size (bp): 1292
  Mutation: X=UbiY (see schematic)
  Cloning method: Restriction Enzyme; 5′ cloning site XhoI (not destroyed); 3′ cloning site BamHI (not destroyed)
  Sequencing primers: 5′ M13-F20
Terms and licenses: Academic/Nonprofit Terms; Industry Terms: Not Available to Industry
Depositor comments: Cassette: UAS; UAS: GAL1,10; X: UbiY; Linker: N/A
How to cite: pNC825 was a gift from Beverly Errede (Addgene plasmid # 20385 ; http://n2t.net/addgene:20385 ; RRID:Addgene_20385)
