[The description below was written by a language model from this plasmid's Addgene catalogue record and pLannotate feature annotations shown in this document.]
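Description:
pNC825 is a pUC118-based cloning plasmid (about 4.45 kb in total) that carries a modular "UAS cassette" from a toolkit for building destabilized cyan fluorescent protein transcriptional reporters in Saccharomyces cerevisiae. It is catalogued as a yeast expression vector. However, the annotated features show only bacterial maintenance elements: a high-copy ColE1/pUC origin, an ampicillin resistance gene (AmpR, β-lactamase) with its own promoter, and an M13 phage origin that allows single-stranded DNA production with helper phage. No yeast origin, centromere or auxotrophic marker is annotated. The plasmid therefore appears to serve as an E. coli-propagated source of a cassette rather than as a self-sufficient yeast vector.

The roughly 1.3 kb insert sits between retained XhoI and BamHI sites within the pUC polylinker, interrupting the lacZα region downstream of the lac promoter and operator. It contains the divergent, Gal4-regulated GAL1,10 promoter region, which supplies galactose-inducible upstream activating sequences. Further downstream lies a yeast ubiquitin coding sequence. The depositor describes the variable "X" element as UbiY, with no linker. In ubiquitin-fusion designs of this type, cleavage of ubiquitin exposes a chosen residue at the new N-terminus of the downstream protein. UbiY presumably denotes tyrosine, which would shorten the protein's half-life through the N-end rule pathway, although the record refers only to a schematic for this detail.

A stretch of about 400 bp between the promoter and ubiquitin is unannotated, and no fluorescent protein coding sequence is detected in the feature table. The cassette is likely meant to be excised or combined with other modules of the series to assemble inducible, rapidly turning-over reporters.
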