Features (pLannotate 1.2.2; 16 found; start..end, strand, type, name):
      2..94      +  CDS            lacI (fragment): lac repressor; lacI; The lac repressor binds to the lac operator to inhibit transcription in E. coli. This inhibition can be relieved by adding lactose or isopropyl-β-D-thiogalactopyranoside (IPTG).
    107..128     +  protein_bind   CAP binding site: CAP binding activates transcription in the presence of cAMP. E. coli catabolite activator protein
    143..173     +  promoter       lac promoter: promoter for the E. coli lac operon
    181..197     +  protein_bind   lac operator: The lac repressor binds to the lac operator to inhibit transcription in E. coli. This inhibition can be relieved by adding lactose or isopropyl-β-D-thiogalactopyranoside (IPTG). lac repressor encoded by lacI
    231..249     +  misc_feature   MCS (fragment): pUC18/19 multiple cloning site
    262..914     +  promoter       GAL1,10 promoter: GAL1 and GAL10 genes of S. cerevisiae; divergent inducible promoter, regulated by Gal4
   1310..1537    +  CDS            ubiquitin: Saccharomyces cerevisiae ubiquitin
   1544..1579    +  misc_feature   MCS (fragment): pUC18/19 multiple cloning site
   1582..1736    +  CDS            lacZα (fragment): LacZα fragment of β-galactosidase; lacZ fragment
   1742..1793    -  misc_feature   bom (fragment): basis of mobility region from pBR322
   1812..2192    +  rep_origin     M13 ori (sequence partly withheld): M13 bacteriophage origin of replication; arrow indicates direction of (+) strand synthesis
   2268..2317    -  misc_feature   bom (fragment): basis of mobility region from pBR322
   2419..2454    -  CDS            rop (fragment): Rop protein, which maintains plasmids at low copy number; rop
   2549..2653    +  promoter       AmpR promoter: bla
   2654..3514    +  CDS            AmpR: β-lactamase; bla; confers resistance to ampicillin, carbenicillin, and related antibiotics
   3685..4273    +  rep_origin     ori: high-copy-number ColE1/pMB1/pBR322/pUC origin of replication
>Addgene plasmid #20385 | pNC825 | depositor full sequence | sequence record 9594 | Author sequence
AGCGCCCAATACGCAAACCGCCTCTCCCCGCGCGTTGGCCGATTCATTAATGCAGCTGGCACGACAGGTT
TCCCGACTGGAAAGCGGGCAGTGAGCGCAACGCAATTAATGTGAGTTAGCTCACTCATTAGGCACCCCAG
GCTTTACACTTTATGCTTCCGGCTCGTATGTTGTGTGGAATTGTGAGCGGATAACAATTTCACACAGGAA
ACAGCTATGACCATGATTACGAATTCGAGCTCGGTACCCCCCTCGAGGAATTTTCAAAAATTCTTACTTT
TTTTTTGGATGGACGCAAAGAAGTTTAATAATCATATTACATGGCATTACCACCATATACATATCCATAT
CTAATCTTACTTATATGTTGTGGAAATGTAAAGAGCCCCATTATCTTAGCCTAAAAAAACCTTCTCTTTG
GAACTTTCAGTAATACGCTTAACTGCTCATTGCTATATTGAAGTACGGATTAGAAGCCGCCGAGCGGGCG
ACAGCCCTCCGACGGAAGACTCTCCTCCGTGCGTCCTCGTCTTCACCGGTCGCGTTCCTGAAACGCAGAT
GTGCCTCGCGCCGCACTGCTCCGAACAATAAAGATTCTACAATACTAGCTTTTATGGTTATGAAGAGGAA
AAATTGGCAGTAACCTGGCCCCACAAACCTTCAAATTAACGAATCAAATTAACAACCATAGGATGATAAT
GCGATTAGTTTTTTAGCCTTATTTCTGGGGTAATTAATCAGCGAAGCGATGATTTTTGATCTATTAACAG
ATATATAAATGGAAAAGCTGCATAACCACTTTAACTAATACTTTCAACATTTTCAGTTTGTATTACTTCT
TATTCAAATGTCATAAAAGTATCAACAAAAAATTGTTAATATACCTCTATACTTTAACGTCAAGGAGAAA
AAACCCCGGATCTGCCAGGCGTGTATATAGCGTGGATGGCCAGGCAACTTTAGTGCTGACACATACAGGC
ATATATATATGTGTGCGACGACACATGATCATATGGCATGCATGTGCTCTGTATGTATATAAAACTCTTG
TTTTCTTCTTTTCTCTAAATATTCTTTCCTTATACATTAGGTCCTTTGTAGCATAAATTACTATACTTCT
ATAGACACGCAAACACAAATACACACACTAAATTACCGGATCAATTCGCCTGCTTATCTTTCTTCTTCCG
AAAGTGCTACTTCAGAAAGAGCAAGAACTGTACGGATAAGGATAAGTATATCTTCTATCTACTACAATAC
GAAAAGAACTCTCGAACTCTCCCTCCCACTTTACTTTAACTAATAGATTATGCAGATTTTCGTCAAGACT
TTGACCGGTAAAACCATAACATTGGAAGTTGAATCTTCCGATACCATCGACAACGTTAAGTCGAAAATTC
AAGACAAGGAAGGTATCCCTCCAGATCAACAAAGATTGATCTTTGCCGGTAAGCAGCTAGAAGACGGTAG
AACGCTGTCTGATTACAACATTCAGAAGGAGTCCACCTTACATCTTGTGCTAAGGCTAAGAGGTGGTTAA
CACGGATCCTCTAGAGTCGACCTGCAGGCATGCAAGCTTGGCACTGGCCGTCGTTTTACAACGTCGTGAC
TGGGAAAACCCTGGCGTTACCCAACTTAATCGCCTTGCAGCACATCCCCCTTTCGCCAGCTGGCGTAATA
GCGAAGAGGCCCGCACCGATCGCCCTTCCCAACAGTTGCGCAGCCTGAATGGCGAATGGCGCCTGATGCG
GTATTTTCTCCTTACGCATCTGTGCGGTATTTCACACCGCATA
[142 nt withheld, positions 1794-1935]
C
[141 nt withheld, positions 1937-2077]
CCTTTGACGTTGGAGTCCACGTTCTTT
[37 nt withheld, positions 2105-2141]
ACCCTATCTCGGGCTATTCTTTTGATTTATAAGGGATTTTGCCGATTTCGGCCTATTGGTTAAAAAATGA
GCTGATTTAACAAAAATTTAACGCGAATTTTAACAAAATATTAACGTTTACAATTTTATGGTGCACTCTC
AGTACAATCTGCTCTGATGCCGCATAGTTAAGCCAGCCCCGACACCCGCCAACACCCGCTGACGCGCCCT
GACGGGCTTGTCTGCTCCCGGCATCCGCTTACAGACAAGCTGTGACCGTCTCCGGGAGCTGCATGTGTCA
GAGGTTTTCACCGTCATCACCGAAACGCGCGAGACGAAAGGGCCTCGTGATACGCCTATTTTTATAGGTT
AATGTCATGATAATAATGGTTTCTTAGACGTCAGGTGGCACTTTTCGGGGAAATGTGCGCGGAACCCCTA
TTTGTTTATTTTTCTAAATACATTCAAATATGTATCCGCTCATGAGACAATAACCCTGATAAATGCTTCA
ATAATATTGAAAAAGGAAGAGTATGAGTATTCAACATTTCCGTGTCGCCCTTATTCCCTTTTTTGCGGCA
TTTTGCCTTCCTGTTTTTGCTCACCCAGAAACGCTGGTGAAAGTAAAAGATGCTGAAGATCAGTTGGGTG
CACGAGTGGGTTACATCGAACTGGATCTCAACAGCGGTAAGATCCTTGAGAGTTTTCGCCCCGAAGAACG
TTTTCCAATGATGAGCACTTTTAAAGTTCTGCTATGTGGCGCGGTATTATCCCGTATTGACGCCGGGCAA
GAGCAACTCGGTCGCCGCATACACTATTCTCAGAATGACTTGGTTGAGTACTCACCAGTCACAGAAAAGC
ATCTTACGGATGGCATGACAGTAAGAGAATTATGCAGTGCTGCCATAACCATGAGTGATAACACTGCGGC
CAACTTACTTCTGACAACGATCGGAGGACCGAAGGAGCTAACCGCTTTTTTGCACAACATGGGGGATCAT
GTAACTCGCCTTGATCGTTGGGAACCGGAGCTGAATGAAGCCATACCAAACGACGAGCGTGACACCACGA
TGCCTGTAGCAATGGCAACAACGTTGCGCAAACTATTAACTGGCGAACTACTTACTCTAGCTTCCCGGCA
ACAATTAATAGACTGGATGGAGGCGGATAAAGTTGCAGGACCACTTCTGCGCTCGGCCCTTCCGGCTGGC
TGGTTTATTGCTGATAAATCTGGAGCCGGTGAGCGTGGGTCTCGCGGTATCATTGCAGCACTGGGGCCAG
ATGGTAAGCCCTCCCGTATCGTAGTTATCTACACGACGGGGAGTCAGGCAACTATGGATGAACGAAATAG
ACAGATCGCTGAGATAGGTGCCTCACTGATTAAGCATTGGTAACTGTCAGACCAAGTTTACTCATATATA
CTTTAGATTGATTTAAAACTTCATTTTTAATTTAAAAGGATCTAGGTGAAGATCCTTTTTGATAATCTCA
TGACCAAAATCCCTTAACGTGAGTTTTCGTTCCACTGAGCGTCAGACCCCGTAGAAAAGATCAAAGGATC
TTCTTGAGATCCTTTTTTTCTGCGCGTAATCTGCTGCTTGCAAACAAAAAAACCACCGCTACCAGCGGTG
GTTTGTTTGCCGGATCAAGAGCTACCAACTCTTTTTCCGAAGGTAACTGGCTTCAGCAGAGCGCAGATAC
CAAATACTGTCCTTCTAGTGTAGCCGTAGTTAGGCCACCACTTCAAGAACTCTGTAGCACCGCCTACATA
CCTCGCTCTGCTAATCCTGTTACCAGTGGCTGCTGCCAGTGGCGATAAGTCGTGTCTTACCGGGTTGGAC
TCAAGACGATAGTTACCGGATAAGGCGCAGCGGTCGGGCTGAACGGGGGGTTCGTGCACACAGCCCAGCT
TGGAGCGAACGACCTACACCGAACTGAGATACCTACAGCGTGAGCTATGAGAAAGCGCCACGCTTCCCGA
AGGGAGAAAGGCGGACAGGTATCCGGTAAGCGGCAGGGTCGGAACAGGAGAGCGCACGAGGGAGCTTCCA
GGGGGAAACGCCTGGTATCTTTATAGTCCTGTCGGGTTTCGCCACCTCTGACTTGAGCGTCGATTTTTGT
GATGCTCGTCAGGGGGGCGGAGCCTATGGAAAAACGCCAGCAACGCGGCCTTTTTACGGTTCCTGGCCTT
TTGCTGGCCTTTTGCTCACATGTTCTTTCCTGCGTTATCCCCTGATTCTGTGGATAACCGTATTACCGCC
TTTGAGTGAGCTGATACCGCTCGCCGCAGCCGAACGACCGAGCGCAGCGAGTCAGTGAGCGAGGAAGCGG
AAG
