>Addgene plasmid #20385 | pNC825 | addgene partial sequence | sequence record 26502 | 20385 with M13-F20
AACCACCTCTTAGCCTTAGCACAAGATGTAAGGTGGACTCCTTCTGAATGTTGTAATCAGACAGCGTTCT
ACCGTCTTCTAGCTGCTTACCGGCAAAGATCAATCTTTGTTGATCTGGAGGGATACCTTCCTTGTCTTGA
ATTTTCGACTTAACGTTGTCGATGGTATCGGAAGATTCAACTTCCAATGTTATGGTTTTACCGGTCAAAG
TCTTGACGAAAATCTGCATAATCTATTAGTTAAAGTAAAGTGGGAGGGAGAGTTCGAGAGTTCTTTTCGT
ATTGTAGTAGATAGAAGATATACTTATCCTTATCCGTACAGTTCTTGCTCTTTCTGAAGTAGCACTTTCG
GAAGAAGAAAGATAAGCAGGCGAATTGATCCGGTAATTTAGTGTGTGTATTTGTGTTTGCGTGTCTATAG
AAGTATAGTAATTTATGCTACAAAGGACCTAATGTATAAGGAAAGAATATTTAGAGAAAAGAAGAAAACA
AGAGTTTTATATACATACAGAGCACATGCATGCCATATGATCATGTGTCGTCGCACACATATATATATGC
CTGTATGTGTCAGCACTAAAGTTGCCTGGCCATCCACGCTATATACACGCCTGGCAGATCCGGGGTTTTT
TCTCCTTGACGTTAAAGTATAGAGGTATATTAACAATTTTTTGTTGATACTTTTATTACATTTGAATAAG
AAGTAATACAAACCGAAAATGTTGAAAGTATTAGTTAAAGTGGTTATGCAGTTTTTGCATTTATATATCT
GTTAATAGATCAAAAATCATCGCTTCGCTGANTAATTACCCCAGAAATAANGCTAAAAAACTAATCGCAT
TATCNNCNNNNNNNNNNTATTTGATTCGTTCATTTGA
